>Addgene plasmid #194728 | AAVS1-tdTomato targeting vector (compatible with CAGGS-AsCpf1-2A-GFP-U6-AAVS1-sgRNA) | addgene full sequence | sequence record 381292 | Addgene Partial NGS Result
GCGGCCGCCATGGTCATAGCTGTTTCCTGTGTGAAATTGTTATCCGCTCACAATTCCACACAACATACGA
GCCGGAAGCATAAAGTGTAAAGCCTGGGGTGCCTAATGAGTGAGCTAACTCACATTAATTGCGTTGCGCT
CACTGCCCGCTTTCCAGTCGGGAAACCTGTCGTGCCAGCTGCATTAATGAATCGGCCAACGCGCGGGGAG
AGGCGGTTTGCGTATTGGGCGCTCTTCCGCTTCCTCGCTCACTGACTCGCTGCGCTCGGTCGTTCGGCTG
CGGCGAGCGGTATCAGCTCACTCAAAGGCGGTAATACGGTTATCCACAGAATCAGGGGATAACGCAGGAA
AGAACATGTGAGCAAAAGGCCAGCAAAAGGCCAGGAACCGTAAAAAGGCCGCGTTGCTGGCGTTTTTCCA
TAGGCTCCGCCCCCCTGACGAGCATCACAAAAATCGACGCTCAAGTCAGAGGTGGCGAAACCCGACAGGA
CTATAAAGATACCAGGCGTTTCCCCCTGGAAGCTCCCTCGTGCGCTCTCCTGTTCCGACCCTGCCGCTTA
CCGGATACCTGTCCGCCTTTCTCCCTTCGGGAAGCGTGGCGCTTTCTCATAGCTCACGCTGTAGGTATCT
CAGTTCGGTGTAGGTCGTTCGCTCCAAGCTGGGCTGTGTGCACGAACCCCCCGTTCAGCCCGACCGCTGC
GCCTTATCCGGTAACTATCGTCTTGAGTCCAACCCGGTAAGACACGACTTATCGCCACTGGCAGCAGCCA
CTGGTAACAGGATTAGCAGAGCGAGGTATGTAGGCGGTGCTACAGAGTTCTTGAAGTGGTGGCCTAACTA
CGGCTACACTAGAAGAACAGTATTTGGTATCTGCGCTCTGCTGAAGCCAGTTACCTTCGGAAAAAGAGTT
GGTAGCTCTTGATCCGGCAAACAAACCACCGCTGGTAGCGGTGGTTTTTTTGTTTGCAAGCAGCAGATTA
CGCGCAGAAAAAAAGGATCTCAAGAAGATCCTTTGATCTTTTCTACGGGGTCTGACGCTCAGTGGAACGA
AAACTCACGTTAAGGGATTTTGGTCATGAGATTATCAAAAAGGATCTTCACCTAGATCCTTTTAAATTAA
AAATGAAGTTTTAAATCAATCTAAAGTATATATGAGTAAACTTGGTCTGACAGTTACCAATGCTTAATCA
GTGAGGCACCTATCTCAGCGATCTGTCTATTTCGTTCATCCATAGTTGCCTGACTCCCCGTCGTGTAGAT
AACTACGATACGGGAGGGCTTACCATCTGGCCCCAGTGCTGCAATGATACCGCGAGACCCACGCTCACCG
GCTCCAGATTTATCAGCAATAAACCAGCCAGCCGGAAGGGCCGAGCGCAGAAGTGGTCCTGCAACTTTAT
CCGCCTCCATCCAGTCTATTAATTGTTGCCGGGAAGCTAGAGTAAGTAGTTCGCCAGTTAATAGTTTGCG
CAACGTTGTTGCCATTGCTACAGGCATCGTGGTGTCACGCTCGTCGTTTGGTATGGCTTCATTCAGCTCC
GGTTCCCAACGATCAAGGCGAGTTACATGATCCCCCATGTTGTGCAAAAAAGCGGTTAGCTCCTTCGGTC
CTCCGATCGTTGTCAGAAGTAAGTTGGCCGCAGTGTTATCACTCATGGTTATGGCAGCACTGCATAATTC
TCTTACTGTCATGCCATCCGTAAGATGCTTTTCTGTGACTGGTGAGTACTCAACCAAGTCATTCTGAGAA
TAGTGTATGCGGCGACCGAGTTGCTCTTGCCCGGCGTCAATACGGGATAATACCGCGCCACATAGCAGAA
CTTTAAAAGTGCTCATCATTGGAAAACGTTCTTCGGGGCGAAAACTCTCAAGGATCTTACCGCTGTTGAG
ATCCAGTTCGATGTAACCCACTCGTGCACCCAACTGATCTTCAGCATCTTTTACTTTCACCAGCGTTTCT
GGGTGAGCAAAAACAGGAAGGCAAAATGCCGCAAAAAAGGGAATAAGGGCGACACGGAAATGTTGAATAC
TCATACTCTTCCTTTTTCAATATTATTGAAGCATTTATCAGGGTTATTGTCTCATGAGCGGATACATATT
TGAATGTATTTAGAAAAATAAACAAATAGGGGTTCCGCGCACATTTCCCCGAAAAGTGCCACCTGACGTC
TAAGAAACCATTATTATCATGACATTAACCTATAAAAATAGGCGTATCACGAGGCCCTTTCGTCTCGCGC
GTTTCGGTGATGACGGTGAAAACCTCTGACACATGCAGCTCCCGGAGACGGTCACAGCTTGTCTGTAAGC
GGATGCCGGGAGCAGACAAGCCCGTCAGGGCGCGTCAGCGGGTGTTGGCGGGTGTCGGGGCTGGCTTAAC
TATGCGGCATCAGAGCAGATTGTACTGAGAGTGCACCATATGCGGTGTGAAATACCGCACAGATGCGTAA
GGAGAAAATACCGCATCAGGCGCCATTCGCCATTCAGGCTGCGCAACTGTTGGGAAGGGCGATCGGTGCG
GGCCTCTTCGCTATTACGCCAGCTGGCGAAAGGGGGATGTGCTGCAAGGCGATTAAGTTGGGTAACGCCA
GGGTTTTCCCAGTCACGACGTTGTAAAACGACGGCCAGTGAATTCCCTGCAGGTTTAAACGAATTCGCCC
TTTGCTTTCTCTGACCAGCATTCTCTCCCCTGGGCCTGTGCCGCTTTCTGTCTGCAGCTTGTGGCCTGGG
TCACCTCTACGGCTGGCCCAGATCCTTCCCTGCCGCCTCCTTCAGGTTCCGTCTTCCTCCACTCCCTCTT
CCCCTTGCTCTCTGCTGTGTTGCTGCCCAAGGATGCTCTTTCCGGAGCACTTCCTTCTCGGCGCTGCACC
ACGTGATGTCCTCTGAGCGGATCCTCCCCGTGTCTGGGTCCTCTCCGGGCATCTCTCCTCCCTCACCCAA
CCCCATGCCGTCTTCACTCGCTGGGTTCCCTTTTCCTTCTCCTTCTGGGGCCTGTGCCATCTCTCGTTTC
TTAGGATGGCCTTCTCCGACGGATGTCTCCCTTGCGTCCCGCCTCCCCTTCTTGTAGGCCTGCATCATCA
CCGTTTTTCTGGACAACCCCAAAGTACCCCGTCTCCCTGGCTTTAGCCACCTCTCCATCCTCTTGCTTTC
TTTGCCTGGACACCCCGTTCTCCTGTGGATTCGGGTCACCTCTCACTCCTTTCATTTGGGCAGCTCCCCT
ACCCCCCTTACCTCTCTAGTCTGTGCTAGCTCTTCCAGCCCCCTGTCATGGCATCTTCCAGGGGTCCGAG
AGCTCAGCTAGTCTTCTTCCTCCAACCCGGGCCCCTATGTCCACTTCAGGACAGCATGTTTGCTGCCTCC
AGGGATCCTGTGTCCCCGAGCTGGGACCACCTTATATTCCCAGGGCCGGTTAATGTGGCTCTGGTTCTGG
GTACGTATGGCAAGCTTCTGACCTCTTCTCTTCCTCCCACWKNNGRCCTCKWSWSWTCYKSCMRCAGGGC
CTCGAGAGATCTGGCAGCGGAGAGGGCAGAGGAAGTCTTCTAACATGCGGTGACGTGGAGGAGAATCCCA
GCCCTAGGCTCGAGATGACCGAGTACAAGCCCACGGTGCGCCTCGCCACCCGCGACGACGTCCCCAGGGC
CGTACGCACCCTCGCCGCCGCGTTCGCCGACTACCCCGCCACGCGCCACACCGTCGATCCGGACCGCCAC
ATCGAGCGGGTCACCGAGCTGCAAGAACTCTTCCTCACGCGCGTCGGGCTCGACATCGGCAAGGTGTGGG
TCGCGGACGACGGCGCCGCGGTGGCGGTCTGGACCACGCCGGAGAGCGTCGAAGCGGGGGCGGTGTTCGC
CGAGATCGGCCCGCGCATGGCCGAGTTGAGCGGTTCCCGGCTGGCCGCGCAGCAACAGATGGAAGGCCTC
CTGGCGCCGCACCGGCCCAAGGAGCCCGCGTGGTTCCTGGCCACCGTCGGCGTCTCGCCCGACCACCAGG
GCAAGGGTCTGGGCAGCGCCGTCGTGCTCCCCGGAGTGGAGGCGGCCGAGCGCGCCGGGGTGCCCGCCTT
CCTGGAGACCTCCGCGCCCCGCAACCTCCCCTTCTACGAGCGGCTCGGCTTCACCGTCACCGCCGACGTC
GAGGTGCCCGAAGGACCGCGCACCTGGTGCATGACCCGCAAGCCCGGTGCCTGATCTAGAGGGCCCGTTT
AAACCCGCTGATCAGCCTCGACTGTGCCTTCTAGTTGCCAGCCATCTGTTGTTTGCCCCTCCCCCGTGCC
TTCCTTGACCCTGGAAGGTGCCACTCCCACTGTCCTTTCCTAATAAAATGAGGAAATTGCATCGCATTGT
CTGAGTAGGTGTCATTCTATTCTGGGGGGTGGGGTGGGGCAGGACAGCAAGGGGGAGGATTGGGAAGACA
ATAGCAGGCATGCTGGGGATGCGGTGGGCTCTATGGGTCTCGACATTGATTATTGACTAGTTATTAATAG
TAATCAATTACGGGGTCATTAGTTCATAGCCCATATATGGAGTTCCGCGTTACATAACTTACGGTAAATG
GCCCGCCTGGCTGACCGCCCAACGACCCCCGCCCATTGACGTCAATAATGACGTATGTTCCCATAGTAAC
GCCAATAGGGACTTTCCATTGACGTCAATGGGTGGAGTATTTACGGTAAACTGCCCACTTGGCAGTACAT
CAAGTGTATCATATGCCAAGTACGCCCCCTATTGACGTCAATGACGGTAAATGGCCCGCCTGGCATTATG
CCCAGTACATGACCTTATGGGACTTTCCTACTTGGCAGTACATCTACGTATTAGTCATCGCTATTACCAT
GGTCGAGGTGAGCCCCACGTTCTGCTTCACTCTCCCCATCTCCCCCCCCTCCCCACCCCCAATTTTGTAT
TTATTTATTTTTTAATTATTTTGTGCAGCGATGGGGGCGGGGGGGGGGGGGGGGCGCGCGCCRGGSGGGG
SGGGGSGGGGSGGGGGGSGGGGSGGGGSGAGGCGGAGAGGTGCGGCGGCAGCCAATCAGAGCGGCGCGCT
CCGAAAGTTTCCTTTTATGGCGAGGCGGCGGCGGCGGCGGCCCTATAAAAAGCGAAGCGCGCGGCGGGCG
GGAGTCGCTGCGCGCTGCCTTCGCCCCGTGCCCCGCTCCGCCGCCGCCTCGCGCCGCCCGCCCCGGCTCT
GACTGACCGCGTTACTCCCACAGGTGAGCGGGCGGGACGGCCCTTCTCCTCCGGGCTGTAATTAGCGCTT
GGTTTAATGACGGCTTGTTTCTTTTCTGTGGCTGCGTGAAAGCCTTGAGGGGCTCCGGGAGGGCCCTTTG
TGCGGGGGGAGCGGCTCGGGGGGTGCGTGCGTGTGTGTGTGCGTGGGGAGCGCCGCGTGCGGCTCCGCGC
TGCCCGGCGGCTGTGAGCGCTGCGGGCGCGGCGCGGGGCTTTGTGCGCTCCGCAGTGTGCGCGAGGGGAG
CGCGGCCGGGGGCGGTGCCCCGCGGTGCGGGGGGGGCTGCGAGGGGAACAAAGGCTGCGTGCGGGGTGTG
TGCGTGGGGGGGTGAGCAGGGGGTGTGGGCGCGTCGGTCGGGCTGCAACCCCCCCTGCACCCCCCTCCCC
GAGTTGCTGAGCACGGCCCGGCTTCGGGTGCGGGGCTCCGTACGGGGCGTGGCGCGGGGCTCGCCGTGCC
GGGCGGGGGGTGGCGGCAGGTGGGGGTGCCGGGCGGGGCGGGGCCGCCTCGGGCCGGGGAGGGCTCGGGG
GAGGGGCGCGGCGGCCCCCGGAGCGCCGGCGGCTGTCGAGGCGCGGCGAGCCGCAGCCATTGCCTTTTAT
GGTAATCGTGCGAGAGGGCGCAGGGACTTCCTTTGTCCCAAATCTGTGCGGAGCCGAAATCTGGGAGGCG
CCGCCGCACCCCCTCTAGCGGGCGCGGGGCGAAGCGGTGCGGCGCCGGCAGGAAGGAAATGGGCGGGGAG
GGCCTTCGTGCGTCGCCGCGCCGCCGTCCCCTTCTCCCTCTCCAGCCTCGGGGCTGTCCGCGGGGGGACG
GCTGCCTTCGGGGGGGACGGGGCAGGGCGGGGTTCGGCTTCTGGCGTGTGACCGGCGGCTCTAGAGCCTC
TGCTAACCATGTTCATGCCTTCTTCTTTTTCCTACAGCTCCTGGGCAACGTGCTGGTTATTGTGCTGTCT
CATCATTTTGGCAAAGACCGGTCCAACCATGGTGAGCAAGGGCGAGGAGGTCATCAAAGAGTTCATGCGC
TTCAAGGTGCGCATGGAGGGCTCCATGAACGGCCACGAGTTCGAGATCGAGGGCGAGGGCGAGGGCCGCC
CCTACGAGGGCACCCAGACCGCCAAGCTGAAGGTGACCAAGGGCGGCCCCCTGCCCTTCGCCTGGGACAT
CCTGTCCCCCCAGTTCATGTACGGCTCCAAGGCGTACGTGAAGCACCCCGCCGACATCCCCGATTACAAG
AAGCTGTCCTTCCCCGAGGGCTTCAAGTGGGAGCGCGTGATGAACTTCGAGGACGGCGGTCTGGTGACCG
TGACCCAGGACTCCTCCCTGCAGGACGGCACGCTGATCTACAAGGTGAAGATGCGCGGCACCAACTTCCC
CCCCGACGGCCCCGTAATGCAGAAGAAGACCATGGGCTGGGAGGCCTCCACCGAGCGCCTGTACCCCCGC
GACGGCGTGCTGAAGGGCGAGATCCACCAGGCCCTGAAGCTGAAGGACGGCGGCCACTACCTGGTGGAGT
TCAAGACCATCTACATGGCCAAGAAGCCCGTGCAACTGCCCGGCTACTACTACGTGGACACCAAGCTGGA
CATCACCTCCCACAACGAGGACTACACCATCGTGGAACAGTACGAGCGCTCCGAGGGCCGCCACCACCTG
TTCCTGGGGCATGGCACCGGCAGCACCGGCAGCGGCAGCTCCGGCACCGCCTCCTCCGAGGACAACAACA
TGGCCGTCATCAAAGAGTTCATGCGCTTCAAGGTGCGCATGGAGGGCTCCATGAACGGCCACGAGTTCGA
GATCGAGGGCGAGGGCGAGGGCCGCCCCTACGAGGGCACCCAGACCGCCAAGCTGAAGGTGACCAAGGGC
GGCCCCCTGCCCTTCGCCTGGGACATCCTGTCCCCCCAGTTCATGTACGGCTCCAAGGCGTACGTGAAGC
ACCCCGCCGACATCCCCGATTACAAGAAGCTGTCCTTCCCCGAGGGCTTCAAGTGGGAGCGCGTGATGAA
CTTCGAGGACGGCGGTCTGGTGACCGTGACCCAGGACTCCTCCCTGCAGGACGGCACGCTGATCTACAAG
GTGAAGATGCGCGGCACCAACTTCCCCCCCGACGGCCCCGTAATGCAGAAGAAGACCATGGGCTGGGAGG
CCTCCACCGAGCGCCTGTACCCCCGCGACGGCGTGCTGAAGGGCGAGATCCACCAGGCCCTGAAGCTGAA
GGACGGCGGCCACTACCTGGTGGAGTTCAAGACCATCTACATGGCCAAGAAGCCCGTGCAACTGCCCGGC
TACTACTACGTGGACACCAAGCTGGACATCACCTCCCACAACGAGGACTACACCATCGTGGAACAGTACG
AGCGCTCCGAGGGCCGCCACCACCTGTTCCTGTACGGCATGGACGAGCTGTACAAGTAATTAATTAAGAT
ATCGTCGACACGCGTGAATTCACTCCTCAGGTGCAGGCTGCCTATCAGAAGGTGGTGGCTGGTGTGGCCA
ATGCCCTGGCTCACAAATACCACTGAGATCTTTTTCCCTCTGCCAAAAATTATGGGGACATCATGAAGCC
CCTTGAGCATCTGACTTCTGGCTAATAAAGGAAATTTATTTTCATTGCAATAGTGTGTTGGAATTTTTTG
TGTCTCTCACTCGGAAGGACATATGGGAGGGCAAATCATTTAAAACATCAGAATGAGTATTTGGTTTAGA
GTTTGGCAACATATGCCCATATGCTGGCTGCCATGAACAAAGGTTGGCTATAAAGAGGTCATCAGTATAT
GAAACAGCCCCCTGCTGTCCATTCCTTATTCCATAGAAAAGCCTTGACTTGAGGTTAGATTTTTTTTATA
TTTTGTTTTGTGTTATTTTTTTCTTTAACATCCCTAAAATTTTCCTTACATGTTTTACTAGCCAGATTTT
TCCTCCTCTCCTGACTACTCCCAGTCATAGCTGTCCCTCTTCTCTTATGGAGATCCCTCGACCTGCAGCC
CAAGCTTGGCGTAATCATGGTCATAGCTGTTTCCTGTGTGAAATTGTTATCCGCTCACAATTCCACACAA
CATACGAGCCGGAAGCATAAAGTGTAAAGCCTGGGGTGCCTAATGAGTGAGCTAACTCACATTAATTGCG
TTGCGCTCACTGCCCGCTTTCCAGTCGGGAAACCTGTCGTGCCAGCGGATCGACAGTACTAAGCTTTACT
AGGGACAGGATTGGTGACAGAAAAGCCCCATCCTTAGGCCTCCTCCTTCCTAGTCTCCTGATATTGGGTC
TAACCCCCACCTCCTGTTAGGCAGATTCCTTATCTGGTGACACACCCCCATTTCCTGGAGCCATCTCTCT
CCTTGCCAGAACCTCTAAGGTTTGCTTACGATGGAGCCAGAGAGGATCCTGGGAGGGAGAGCTTGGCAGG
GGGTGGGAGGGAAGGGGGGGATGCGTGACCTGCCCGGTTCTCAGTGGCCACCCTGCGCTACCCTCTCCCA
GAACCTGAGCTGCTCTGACGCGGCTGTCTGGTGCGTTTCACTGATCCTGGTGCTGCAGCTTCCTTACACT
TCCCAAGAGGAGAAGCAGTTTGGAAAAACAAAATCAGAATAAGTTGGTCCTGAGTTCTAACTTTGGCTCT
TCACCTTTCTAGTCCCCAATTTATATTGTTCCTCCGTGCGTCAGTTTTACCTGTGAGATAAGGCCAGTAG
CCAGCCCCGTCCTGGCAGGGCTGTGGTGAGGAGGGGGGTGTCCGTGTGGAAAACTCCCTTTGTGAGAATG
GTGCGTCCTAGGTGTTCACCAGGTCGTGGCCGCCTCTACTCCCTTTCTCTTTCTCCATCCTTCTTTCCTT
AAAGAGTCCCCAGTGCTATCTGGGACATATTCCTCCGCCCAGAGCAGGGTCCCGCTTCCCTAAGGCCCTG
CTCTGGGCTTCTGGGTTTGAGTCCTTGGCAAGCCCAGGAGAGGCGCTCAGGCTTCCCTGTCCCCCTTCCT
CGTCCACCATCTCATGCCCCTGGCTCTCCTGCCCCTTCCCTACAGGGGTTCCTGGCTCTGCTCTAAGGGC
GAATTC
Features (pLannotate 1.2.2; 25 found; start..end, strand, type, name):
     37..53      -  protein_bind   lac operator: The lac repressor binds to the lac operator to inhibit transcription in E. coli. This inhibition can be relieved by adding lactose or isopropyl-β-D-thiogalactopyranoside (IPTG). lac repressor encoded by lacI
     61..91      -  promoter       lac promoter: promoter for the E. coli lac operon
    106..127     -  protein_bind   CAP binding site: CAP binding activates transcription in the presence of cAMP. E. coli catabolite activator protein
    140..232     -  CDS            lacI (fragment): lac repressor; lacI; The lac repressor binds to the lac operator to inhibit transcription in E. coli. This inhibition can be relieved by adding lactose or isopropyl-β-D-thiogalactopyranoside (IPTG).
    415..1003    -  rep_origin     ori: high-copy-number ColE1/pMB1/pBR322/pUC origin of replication
   1174..2034    -  CDS            AmpR: β-lactamase; bla; confers resistance to ampicillin, carbenicillin, and related antibiotics
   2035..2139    -  promoter       AmpR promoter: bla
   2234..2269    +  CDS            rop (fragment): Rop protein, which maintains plasmids at low copy number; rop
   2371..2470    +  misc_feature   bom (fragment): basis of mobility region from pBR322
   2476..2633    -  CDS            lacZα (fragment): LacZα fragment of β-galactosidase; lacZ fragment
   2845..3346    +  misc_feature   HA-L: left homology arm from the adeno-associated virus integration site (AAVS1) within intron 1 of the human PPP1R12C gene
   3448..3470    +  misc_feature   SA (fragment): splice acceptor site
   3585..4184    +  CDS            PuroR: puromycin N-acetyltransferase; pac from Streptomyces alboniger; confers resistance to puromycin
   4222..4446    +  polyA_signal   bGH poly(A) signal: bovine growth hormone polyadenylation signal
   4452..4831    +  enhancer       CMV enhancer: human cytomegalovirus immediate early enhancer
   4833..5110    +  promoter       chicken β-actin promoter: No description available
   5111..6127    +  intron         chimeric intron: chimera between introns from chicken β-actin and rabbit β-globin
   6189..7616    +  CDS            tdTomato: tdTomato is a basic (constitutively fluorescent) orange fluorescent protein published in 2004, derived from Discosoma sp.. It is reported to be a somewhat slowly-maturing tandem dimer with low acid sensitivity.
   7643..7723    +  CDS            HBB (fragment): HBB_PONPY - Experimental evidence at transcript level: Swiss-Prot protein existence level 2. Involved in oxygen transport from the lung to the various peripheral tissues. From Pongo pygmaeus (Bornean orangutan).
   7794..7849    +  polyA_signal   β-globin poly(A) signal: rabbit β-globin polyadenylation signal (Gil and Proudfoot, 1987)
   8234..8250    -  protein_bind   lac operator: The lac repressor binds to the lac operator to inhibit transcription in E. coli. This inhibition can be relieved by adding lactose or isopropyl-β-D-thiogalactopyranoside (IPTG). lac repressor encoded by lacI
   8258..8288    -  promoter       lac promoter: promoter for the E. coli lac operon
   8303..8324    -  protein_bind   CAP binding site: CAP binding activates transcription in the presence of cAMP. E. coli catabolite activator protein
   8337..8376    -  CDS            lacI (fragment): lac repressor; lacI; The lac repressor binds to the lac operator to inhibit transcription in E. coli. This inhibition can be relieved by adding lactose or isopropyl-β-D-thiogalactopyranoside (IPTG).
   8398..9234    +  misc_feature   HA-R: right homology arm from the adeno-associated virus integration site (AAVS1) within intron 1 of the human PPP1R12C gene
