[The description below was written by a language model from this plasmid's Addgene catalogue record and pLannotate feature annotations shown in this document.]
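Description:
AAVS1-tdTomato targeting vector is a knock-in donor plasmid built on a pUC57 backbone for homology-directed insertion of a red fluorescent reporter into the human AAVS1 safe-harbor locus (intron 1 of PPP1R12C). It is propagated in E. coli through a high-copy ColE1/pUC-type origin and selected with ampicillin via the β-lactamase gene. Residual backbone fragments (lac promoter/operator, lacZα, lacI, rop and bom remnants) are annotated but have no role in the payload. The feature table derives from a sequence record labelled as a partial NGS result of about 9.2 kb, so it may not represent every base of the plasmid.

The payload sits between left and right AAVS1 homology arms. Immediately after the left arm comes a splice acceptor followed by a promoterless puromycin N-acetyltransferase gene and a bGH polyadenylation signal. This gene-trap arrangement means puromycin resistance is expressed mainly when the cassette is correctly integrated and spliced into the endogenous PPP1R12C transcript, enriching for targeted rather than random integrants. Downstream, an independent CAG-type expression unit (CMV enhancer, chicken β-actin promoter and chimeric intron) drives constitutive tdTomato, terminated by rabbit β-globin 3′ sequence and poly(A) signal. A short stretch of lac regulatory sequence, evidently carried over from cloning, lies between this cassette and the right arm.

The donor is intended to be paired with a companion plasmid expressing AsCpf1 (Cas12a), GFP and an AAVS1-directed guide RNA, which cuts the locus to stimulate recombination. According to the associated publication, this is applied to multiplex genome editing of human pluripotent stem cells, yielding stably tdTomato-labelled lines.
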