Addgene plasmid #194728: AAVS1-tdTomato targeting vector (compatible with CAGGS-AsCpf1-2A-GFP-U6-AAVS1-sgRNA)
Purpose: AAVS1-tdTomato targeting vector, compartible with Cpf1
Depositing lab: Rudolf Jaenisch. Depositing organization: Whitehead Institute for Biomedical Research. Publication: Multiplex Genome Editing of Human Pluripotent Stem Cells Using Cpf1. Ma H. Bio Protoc. 2024 Nov 20;14(22):e5108. doi: 10.21769/BioProtoc.5108. eCollection 2024 Nov 20. PubMed 39600977.
Backbone
  Vector backbone: pUC57
  Vector type: CRISPR ; Knockin targeting plasmid
Growth in bacteria
  Bacterial resistance: Ampicillin, 100 μg/mL
  Growth temperature: 30°C
  Growth strain: NEB Stable
  Copy number: High Copy
Gene/Insert
  Gene/Insert name: tdTomato
  Species: Other
  Cloning method: Restriction Enzyme; 5′ cloning site unknown (unknown if destroyed); 3′ cloning site unknown (unknown if destroyed)
  Sequencing primers: 5′ unknown
Terms and licenses: Academic/Nonprofit Terms; Industry Terms: Not Available to Industry
Depositor comments: p-61 of Supplemental Table 2 of https://www.biorxiv.org/content/10.1101/2022.04.13.488123v1.full
How to cite: AAVS1-tdTomato targeting vector (compatible with CAGGS-AsCpf1-2A-GFP-U6-AAVS1-sgRNA) was a gift from Rudolf Jaenisch (Addgene plasmid # 194728 ; http://n2t.net/addgene:194728 ; RRID:Addgene_194728)
